Addgene plasmid #229401: HA-MAP4K6
Purpose: Lentiviral or overpexression of cDNA
Depositing lab: Christopher Vakoc. Depositing organization: Cold Spring Harbor Laboratory. Publication: MARK2/MARK3 kinases are catalytic co-dependencies of YAP/TAZ in human cancer. Klingbeil O, Skopelitis D, Tonelli C, Yoshimoto T, Alpsoy A, Panepinto MC, Minicozzi F, Merrill JR, Cafiero AM, Aggarwal D, Russo S, Ha T, Demerdash OE, Wee TL, Spector DL, Lyons SK, Tuveson DA, Cifani P, Vakoc CR. Cancer Discov. 2024 Jul 26. doi: 10.1158/2159-8290.CD-23-1529. PubMed 39058094.
Backbone
  Vector backbone: LentiVi
  Vector type: Mammalian Expression, Lentiviral
  Selectable markers: Blasticidin
Growth in bacteria
  Bacterial resistance: Ampicillin, 100 μg/mL
  Growth temperature: 37°C
  Growth strain: NEB Stable
  Copy number: High Copy
Gene/Insert
  Gene/Insert name: MAP4K6
  Species: H. sapiens (human)
  Insert size (bp): 4065
  Entrez Gene: MINK1 (a.k.a. B55, MAP4K6, MEKKK 6, MINK, YSK2, ZC3)
  Promoter: EFS
  Tag / fusion protein: HA (N terminal on insert)
  Cloning method: Gibson Cloning
Terms and licenses: Academic/Nonprofit Terms; Industry Terms: Not Available to Industry
How to cite: HA-MAP4K6 was a gift from Christopher Vakoc (Addgene plasmid # 229401 ; http://n2t.net/addgene:229401 ; RRID:Addgene_229401)
