[The description below was written by a language model from this plasmid's Addgene catalogue record and pLannotate feature annotations shown in this document.]
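Description:
HA-MAP4K6 is a third-generation, self-inactivating lentiviral expression plasmid built on the LentiVi backbone for stable or transient overexpression of human MAP4K6 (MINK1) cDNA in mammalian cells. It is propagated in E. coli through a high-copy ColE1/pUC-type origin with ampicillin resistance (β-lactamase). The backbone also carries an f1 origin, an SV40 origin and poly(A) signal, and remnants of a lac/lacZα cloning region flanked by T7 and T3 promoters.

The viral genome is transcribed from an RSV promoter fused to a truncated HIV-1 5' LTR, which makes packaging Tat-independent. It contains the Ψ packaging signal with a partial gag sequence, the Rev response element for nuclear export of the full-length RNA, and the cPPT/CTS that aids nuclear import of the provirus. It ends in a ΔU3 3' LTR that inactivates LTR promoter activity after integration. Inside this frame, the EFS (EF-1α core) promoter drives a bicistronic transcript. The first cistron is the MAP4K6 open reading frame with an N-terminal HA epitope tag. An EMCV IRES then directs translation of the blasticidin S deaminase gene (bsr), so blasticidin selection enriches for cells expressing the same mRNA as the kinase. A WPRE downstream enhances transcript stability and expression.

The automated annotation labels the insert by homology to mouse Mink1, whereas the catalogue entry records it as human; this probably reflects best-match database naming rather than a different insert. The associated work concerns kinase dependencies of YAP/TAZ signalling in human cancer, but the record gives the purpose only as lentiviral cDNA overexpression. The HA tag allows detection or immunoprecipitation of the expressed protein.
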