Features (pLannotate 1.2.2; 28 found; start..end, strand, type, name):
      5..231     +  promoter       RSV promoter: Rous sarcoma virus enhancer/promoter
    232..412     +  LTR            5' LTR (truncated): truncated 5' long terminal repeat (LTR) from HIV-1
    459..584     +  misc_feature   HIV-1 Ψ: packaging signal of human immunodeficiency virus type 1
    568..931     +  CDS            HIV-1 gag (fragment): gag protein from human immunodeficiency virus 1; gag
   1077..1310    +  misc_feature   RRE: The Rev response element (RRE) of HIV-1 allows for Rev-dependent mRNA export from the nucleus to the cytoplasm.
   1687..1713    +  CDS            Rev (fragment): human immunodeficiency virus 1 (HIV-1) Rev protein; rev; enhances nuclear export of unspliced and incompletely spliced viral mRNAs
   1723..1840    +  misc_feature   cPPT/CTS: central polypurine tract and central termination sequence of HIV-1
   1909..2120    +  promoter       EF-1α core promoter: core promoter for human elongation factor EF-1α
   2179..2201    +  CDS            3xHA (fragment): three tandem HA epitope tags
   2215..6093    +  CDS            Mink1: MINK1_MOUSE - Also known as Map4k6 From Mus musculus (Mouse).
   6217..6679    +  misc_feature   IRES: internal ribosome entry site (IRES) of the encephalomyocarditis virus (EMCV)
   6693..7112    +  CDS            bsr: BSR_BACCE - Experimental evidence at protein level: Swiss-Prot protein existence level 1. Catalyzes the deamination of the cytosine moiety of the antibiotics blasticidin S, cytomycin and acetylblasticidin S. From Bacillus cereus.
   7131..7719    +  misc_feature   WPRE: woodchuck hepatitis virus posttranscriptional regulatory element
   7770..7789    +  misc_feature   cPPT/CTS (fragment): central polypurine tract and central termination sequence of HIV-1
   7791..8024    +  LTR            3' LTR (ΔU3): self-inactivating 3' long terminal repeat (LTR) from HIV-1
   8102..8223    +  polyA_signal   SV40 poly(A) signal: SV40 polyadenylation signal
   8263..8398    +  rep_origin     SV40 ori: SV40 origin of replication
   8419..8437    -  promoter       T7 promoter: promoter for bacteriophage T7 RNA polymerase
   8445..8600    +  CDS            lacZα (fragment): LacZα fragment of β-galactosidase; lacZ fragment
   8605..9033    +  rep_origin     f1 ori (sequence partly withheld): f1 bacteriophage origin of replication; arrow indicates direction of (+) strand synthesis
   9086..9190    +  promoter       AmpR promoter: bla
   9191..10051   +  CDS            AmpR: β-lactamase; bla; confers resistance to ampicillin, carbenicillin, and related antibiotics
  10222..10810   +  rep_origin     ori: high-copy-number ColE1/pMB1/pBR322/pUC origin of replication
  10993..11085   +  CDS            lacI (fragment): lac repressor; lacI; The lac repressor binds to the lac operator to inhibit transcription in E. coli. This inhibition can be relieved by adding lactose or isopropyl-β-D-thiogalactopyranoside (IPTG).
  11098..11119   +  protein_bind   CAP binding site: CAP binding activates transcription in the presence of cAMP. E. coli catabolite activator protein
  11134..11164   +  promoter       lac promoter: promoter for the E. coli lac operon
  11168..11190   +  protein_bind   lac operator (fragment): The lac repressor binds to the lac operator to inhibit transcription in E. coli. This inhibition can be relieved by adding lactose or isopropyl-β-D-thiogalactopyranoside (IPTG). lac repressor encoded by lacI
  11233..11251   +  promoter       T3 promoter: promoter for bacteriophage T3 RNA polymerase
>Addgene plasmid #229401 | HA-MAP4K6 | addgene full sequence | sequence record 469986 | Addgene NGS Result
TTAATGTAGTCTTATGCAATACTCTTGTAGTCTTGCAACATGGTAACGATGAGTTAGCAACATGCCTTAC
AAGGAGAGAAAAAGCACCGTGCATGCCGATTGGTGGAAGTAAGGTGGTACGATCGTGCCTTATTAGGAAG
GCAACAGACGGGTCTGACATGGATTGGACGAACCACTGAATTGCCGCATTGCAGAGATATTGTATTTAAG
TGCCTAGCTCGATACATAAACGGGTCTCTCTGGTTAGACCAGATCTGAGCCTGGGAGCTCTCTGGCTAAC
TAGGGAACCCACTGCTTAAGCCTCAATAAAGCTTGCCTTGAGTGCTTCAAGTAGTGTGTGCCCGTCTGTT
GTGTGACTCTGGTAACTAGAGATCCCTCAGACCCTTTTAGTCAGTGTGGAAAATCTCTAGCAGTGGCGCC
CGAACAGGGACTTGAAAGCGAAAGGGAAACCAGAGGAGCTCTCTCGACGCAGGACTCGGCTTGCTGAAGC
GCGCACGGCAAGAGGCGAGGGGCGGCGACTGGTGAGTACGCCAAAAATTTTGACTAGCGGAGGCTAGAAG
GAGAGAGATGGGTGCGAGAGCGTCAGTATTAAGCGGGGGAGAATTAGATCGCGATGGGAAAAAATTCGGT
TAAGGCCAGGGGGAAAGAAAAAATATAAATTAAAACATATAGTATGGGCAAGCAGGGAGCTAGAACGATT
CGCAGTTAATCCTGGCCTGTTAGAAACATCAGAAGGCTGTAGACAAATACTGGGACAGCTACAACCATCC
CTTCAGACAGGATCAGAAGAACTTAGATCATTATATAATACAGTAGCAACCCTCTATTGTGTGCATCAAA
GGATAGAGATAAAAGACACCAAGGAAGCTTTAGACAAGATAGAGGAAGAGCAAAACAAAAGTAAGACCAC
CGCACAGCAAGCGGCCGCTGATCTTCAGACCTGGAGGAGGAGATATGAGGGACAATTGGAGAAGTGAATT
ATATAAATATAAAGTAGTAAAAATTGAACCATTAGGAGTAGCACCCACCAAGGCAAAGAGAAGAGTGGTG
CAGAGAGAAAAAAGAGCAGTGGGAATAGGAGCTTTGTTCCTTGGGTTCTTGGGAGCAGCAGGAAGCACTA
TGGGCGCAGCGTCAATGACGCTGACGGTACAGGCCAGACAATTATTGTCTGGTATAGTGCAGCAGCAGAA
CAATTTGCTGAGGGCTATTGAGGCGCAACAGCATCTGTTGCAACTCACAGTCTGGGGCATCAAGCAGCTC
CAGGCAAGAATCCTGGCTGTGGAAAGATACCTAAAGGATCAACAGCTCCTGGGGATTTGGGGTTGCTCTG
GAAAACTCATTTGCACCACTGCTGTGCCTTGGAATGCTAGTTGGAGTAATAAATCTCTGGAACAGATTTG
GAATCACACGACCTGGATGGAGTGGGACAGAGAAATTAACAATTACACAAGCTTAATACACTCCTTAATT
GAAGAATCGCAAAACCAGCAAGAAAAGAATGAACAAGAATTATTGGAATTAGATAAATGGGCAAGTTTGT
GGAATTGGTTTAACATAACAAATTGGCTGTGGTATATAAAATTATTCATAATGATAGTAGGAGGCTTGGT
AGGTTTAAGAATAGTTTTTGCTGTACTTTCTATAGTGAATAGAGTTAGGCAGGGATATTCACCATTATCG
TTTCAGACCCACCTCCCAACCCCGAGGGGACCCAGACCACAATTTTAAAAGAAAAGGGGGGATTGGGGGG
TACAGTGCAGGGGAAAGAATAGTAGACATAATAGCAACAGACATACAAACTAAAGAATTACAAAAACAAA
TTACAAAAATTCAAAATTTTCGGGTTTATTACAGGGACAGCAGAGATCCACTTTGGCGCCGGCTCGAGTG
GCTCCGGTGCCCGTCAGTGGGCAGAGCGCACATCGCCCACAGTCCCCGAGAAGTTGGGGGGAGGGGTCGG
CAATTGAACCGGTGCCTAGAGAAGGTGGCGCGGGGTAAACTGGGAAAGTGATGTCGTGTACTGGCTCCGC
CTTTTTCCCGAGGGTGGGGGAGAACCGTATATAAGTGCAGTAGTCGCCGTGAACGTTCTTTTTCGCAACG
GGTTTGCCGCCAGAACACAGGTGTCGTGACGCGGGATCCGCCACCATGTACCCTTACGACGTTCCTGATT
ACGCGGGATATCCCTACGACGTGCCAGATTACGCGGGTAGTGGTGGCGACCCAGCCCCCGCCCGCAGCCT
GGACGACATCGACCTGTCCGCCCTGCGGGACCCTGCTGGGATCTTTGAGCTTGTGGAGGTGGTCGGCAAT
GGAACCTACGGACAGGTGTACAAGGGTCGGCATGTCAAGACGGGGCAGCTGGCTGCCATCAAGGTCATGG
ATGTCACGGAGGACGAGGAGGAAGAGATCAAACAGGAGATCAACATGCTGAAAAAGTACTCTCACCACCG
CAACATCGCCACCTACTACGGAGCCTTCATCAAGAAGAGCCCCCCGGGAAACGATGACCAGCTCTGGCTG
GTGATGGAGTTCTGTGGTGCTGGTTCAGTGACTGACCTGGTAAAGAACACAAAAGGCAACGCCCTGAAGG
AGGACTGTATCGCCTATATCTGCAGGGAGATCCTCAGGGGTCTGGCCCATCTCCATGCCCACAAGGTGAT
CCATCGAGACATCAAGGGGCAGAATGTGCTGCTGACAGAGAATGCTGAGGTCAAGCTAGTGGATTTTGGG
GTGAGTGCTCAGCTGGACCGCACCGTGGGCAGACGGAACACTTTCATTGGGACTCCCTACTGGATGGCTC
CAGAGGTCATCGCCTGTGATGAGAACCCTGATGCCACCTATGATTACAGGAGTGATATTTGGTCTCTAGG
AATCACAGCCATCGAGATGGCAGAGGGAGCCCCCCCTCTGTGTGACATGCACCCCATGCGAGCCCTCTTC
CTCATTCCTCGGAACCCTCCGCCCAGGCTCAAGTCCAAGAAGTGGTCTAAGAAGTTCATTGACTTCATTG
ACACATGTCTCATCAAGACTTACCTGAGCCGCCCACCCACGGAGCAGCTACTGAAGTTTCCCTTCATCCG
GGACCAGCCCACGGAGCGGCAGGTCCGCATCCAGCTTAAGGACCACATTGACCGATCCCGGAAGAAGCGG
GGTGAGAAAGAGGAGACAGAATATGAGTACAGCGGCAGCGAGGAGGAAGATGACAGCCATGGAGAGGAAG
GAGAGCCAAGCTCCATCATGAACGTGCCTGGAGAGTCGACTCTACGCCGGGAGTTTCTCCGGCTCCAGCA
GGAAAATAAGAGCAACTCAGAGGCTTTAAAACAGCAGCAGCAGCTGCAGCAGCAGCAGCGAGACCCCGAG
GCACACATCAAACACCTGCTGCACCAGCGGCAGCGGCGCATAGAGGAGCAGAAGGAGGAGCGGCGCCGCG
TGGAGGAGCAACAGCGGCGGGAGCGGGAGCAGCGGAAGCTGCAGGAGAAGGAGCAGCAGCGGCGGCTGGA
GGACATGCAGGCTCTGCGGCGGGAGGAGGAGCGGCGGCAGGCGGAGCGCGAGCAGGAATACAAGCGGAAG
CAGCTGGAGGAGCAGCGGCAGTCAGAACGTCTCCAGAGGCAGCTGCAGCAGGAGCATGCCTACCTCAAGT
CCCTGCAGCAGCAGCAACAGCAGCAGCAGCTTCAGAAACAGCAGCAGCAGCAGCTCCTGCCTGGGGACAG
GAAGCCCCTGTACCATTATGGTCGGGGCATGAATCCCGCTGACAAACCAGCCTGGGCCCGAGAGGTAGAA
GAGAGAACAAGGATGAACAAGCAGCAGAACTCTCCCTTGGCCAAGAGCAAGCCAGGCAGCACGGGGCCTG
AGCCCCCCATCCCCCAGGCCTCCCCAGGGCCCCCAGGACCCCTTTCCCAGACTCCTCCTATGCAGAGGCC
GGTGGAGCCCCAGGAGGGACCGCACAAGAGCCTGGTGGCACACCGGGTCCCACTGAAGCCATATGCAGCA
CCTGTACCCCGATCCCAGTCCCTGCAGGACCAGCCCACCCGAAACCTGGCTGCCTTCCCAGCCTCCCATG
ACCCCGACCCTGCCATCCCCGCACCCACTGCCACGCCCAGTGCCCGAGGAGCTGTCATCCGCCAGAATTC
AGACCCCACCTCTGAAGGACCTGGCCCCAGCCCGAATCCCCCAGCCTGGGTCCGCCCAGATAACGAGGCC
CCACCCAAGGTGCCTCAGAGGACCTCATCTATCGCCACTGCCCTTAACACCAGTGGGGCCGGAGGGTCCC
GGCCAGCCCAGGCAGTCCGTGCCAGTAACCCCGACCTCAGGAGGAGCGACCCTGGCTGGGAACGCTCGGA
CAGCGTCCTTCCAGCCTCTCACGGGCACCTCCCCCAGGCTGGCTCACTGGAGCGGAACCGCGTGGGAGTC
TCCTCCAAACCGGACAGCTCCCCTGTGCTCTCCCCTGGGAATAAAGCCAAGCCCGACGACCACCGCTCAC
GGCCAGGCCGGCCCGCAGACTTTGTGTTGCTGAAAGAGCGGACTCTGGACGAGGCCCCTCGGCCTCCCAA
GAAGGCCATGGACTACTCGTCGTCCAGCGAGGAGGTGGAAAGCAGTGAGGACGACGAGGAGGAAGGCGAA
GGCGGGCCAGCAGAGGGGAGCAGAGATACCCCTGGGGGCCGCAGCGATGGGGATACAGACAGCGTCAGCA
CCATGGTGGTCCACGACGTCGAGGAGATCACCGGGACCCAGCCCCCATACGGGGGCGGCACCATGGTGGT
CCAGCGCACCCCTGAAGAGGAGCGGAACCTGCTGCATGCTGACAGCAATGGGTACACAAACCTGCCTGAC
GTGGTCCAGCCCAGCCACTCACCCACCGAGAACAGCAAAGGCCAAAGCCCACCCTCGAAGGATGGGAGTG
GTGACTACCAGTCTCGTGGGCTGGTAAAGGCCCCTGGCAAGAGCTCGTTCACGATGTTTGTGGATCTAGG
GATCTACCAGCCTGGAGGCAGTGGGGACAGCATCCCCATCACAGCCCTAGTGGGTGGAGAGGGCACTCGG
CTCGACCAGCTGCAGTACGACGTGAGGAAGGGTTCTGTGGTCAACGTGAATCCCACCAACACCCGGGCCC
ACAGTGAGACCCCTGAGATCCGGAAGTACAAGAAGCGATTCAACTCCGAGATCCTCTGTGCAGCCCTTTG
GGGGGTCAACCTGCTGGTGGGCACGGAGAACGGGCTGATGTTGCTGGACCGAAGTGGGCAGGGCAAGGTG
TATGGACTCATTGGGCGGCGACGCTTCCAGCAGATGGATGTGCTGGAGGGGCTCAACCTGCTCATCACCA
TCTCAGGGAAAAGGAACAAACTGCGGGTGTATTACCTGTCCTGGCTCCGGAACAAGATTCTGCACAATGA
CCCAGAAGTGGAGAAGAAGCAGGGCTGGACCACCGTGGGGGACATGGAGGGCTGCGGGCACTACCGTGTT
GTGAAATACGAGCGGATTAAGTTCCTGGTCATCGCCCTCAAGAGCTCCGTGGAGGTGTATGCCTGGGCCC
CCAAACCCTACCACAAATTCATGGCCTTCAAGTCCTTTGCCGACCTCCCCCACCGCCCTCTGCTGGTCGA
CCTGACAGTAGAGGAGGGGCAGCGGCTCAAGGTCATCTATGGCTCCAGTGCTGGCTTCCATGCTGTGGAT
GTCGACTCGGGGAACAGCTATGACATCTACATCCCTGTGCACATCCAGAGCCAGATCACGCCCCATGCCA
TCATCTTCCTCCCCAACACCGACGGCATGGAGATGCTGCTGTGCTACGAGGACGAGGGTGTCTACGTCAA
CACGTACGGGCGCATCATTAAGGATGTGGTGCTGCAGTGGGGGGAGATGCCTACTTCTGTGGCCTACATC
TGCTCCAACCAGATAATGGGCTGGGGTGAGAAAGCCATTGAGATCCGCTCTGTGGAGACGGGCCACCTCG
ACGGGGTCTTCATGCACAAACGAGCTCAGAGGCTCAAGTTCCTGTGTGAGCGGAATGACAAGGTGTTTTT
TGCCTCAGTCCGCTCTGGGGGCAGCAGCCAAGTTTACTTCATGACTCTGAACCGTAACTGCATCATGAAC
TGGTGAGCAATTCCGCCCCTCTCCCTCCCCCCCCCCTAACGTTACTGGCCGAAGCCGCTTGGAATAAGGC
CGGTGTGCGTTTGTCTATATGTTATTTTCCACCATATTGCCGTCTTTTGGCAATGTGAGGGCCCGGAAAC
CTGGCCCTGTCTTCTTGACGAGCATTCCTAGGGGTCTTTCCCCTCTCGCCAAAGGAATGCAAGGTCTGTT
GAATGTCGTGAAGGAAGCAGTTCCTCTGGAAGCTTCTTGAAGACAAACAACGTCTGTAGCGACCCTTTGC
AGGCAGCGGAACCCCCCACCTGGCGACAGGTGCCTCTGCGGCCAAAAGCCACGTGTATAAGATACACCTG
CAAAGGCGGCACAACCCCAGTGCCACGTTGTGAGTTGGATAGTTGTGGAAAGAGTCAAATGGCTCTCCTC
AAGCGTATTCAACAAGGGGCTGAAGGATGCCCAGAAGGTACCCCATTGTATGGGATCTGATCTGGGGCCT
CGGTGCACATGCTTTACATGTGTTTAGTCGAGGTTAAAAAAACGTCTAGGCCCCCCGAACCACGGGGACG
TGGTTTTCCTTTGAAAAACACGATGATAATATGGCCACAACCATGAAGACCTTCAACATCTCTCAGCAGG
ACCTTGAGCTGGTGGAAGTTGCCACTGAGAAAATCACCATGCTCTATGAGGACAACAAGCACCATGTTGG
TGCTGCCATCAGGACCAAGACAGGAGAAATCATCTCTGCTGTCCACATTGAAGCCTACATTGGCAGGGTC
ACTGTGTGTGCAGAGGCCATTGCCATTGGGTCTGCAGTCTCCAATGGGCAGAAGGACTTTGACACCATTG
TGGCTGTGAGGCACCCCTACAGTGATGAGGTGGACAGGTCCATCAGAGTGGTGTCCCCCTGTGGCATGTG
CAGGGAGCTCATCTCAGACTATGCCCCTGATTGCTTTGTTCTGATTGAGATGAATGGCAAGCTGGTCAAG
ACAACCATTGAGGAGCTGATTCCACTGAAATACACCAGAAACTAAACGCGTTAAGTCGACAATCAACCTC
TGGATTACAAAATTTGTGAAAGATTGACTGGTATTCTTAACTATGTTGCTCCTTTTACGCTATGTGGATA
CGCTGCTTTAATGCCTTTGTATCATGCTATTGCTTCCCGTATGGCTTTCATTTTCTCCTCCTTGTATAAA
TCCTGGTTGCTGTCTCTTTATGAGGAGTTGTGGCCCGTTGTCAGGCAACGTGGCGTGGTGTGCACTGTGT
TTGCTGACGCAACCCCCACTGGTTGGGGCATTGCCACCACCTGTCAGCTCCTTTCCGGGACTTTCGCTTT
CCCCCTCCCTATTGCCACGGCGGAACTCATCGCCGCCTGCCTTGCCCGCTGCTGGACAGGGGCTCGGCTG
TTGGGCACTGACAATTCCGTGGTGTTGTCGGGGAAATCATCGTCCTTTCCTTGGCTGCTCGCCTGTGTTG
CCACCTGGATTCTGCGCGGGACGTCCTTCTGCTACGTCCCTTCGGCCCTCAATCCAGCGGACCTTCCTTC
CCGCGGCCTGCTGCCGGCTCTGCGGCCTCTTCCGCGTCTTCGCCTTCGCCCTCAGACGAGTCGGATCTCC
CTTTGGGCCGCCTCCCCGCGTCGACTTTAAGACCAATGACTTACAAGGCAGCTGTAGATCTTAGCCACTT
TTTAAAAGAAAAGGGGGGACTGGAAGGGCTAATTCACTCCCAACGAAGACAAGATCTGCTTTTTGCTTGT
ACTGGGTCTCTCTGGTTAGACCAGATCTGAGCCTGGGAGCTCTCTGGCTAACTAGGGAACCCACTGCTTA
AGCCTCAATAAAGCTTGCCTTGAGTGCTTCAAGTAGTGTGTGCCCGTCTGTTGTGTGACTCTGGTAACTA
GAGATCCCTCAGACCCTTTTAGTCAGTGTGGAAAATCTCTAGCAGTACGTATAGTAGTTCATGTCATCTT
ATTATTCAGTATTTATAACTTGCAAAGAAATGAATATCAGAGAGTGAGAGGAACTTGTTTATTGCAGCTT
ATAATGGTTACAAATAAAGCAATAGCATCACAAATTTCACAAATAAAGCATTTTTTTCACTGCATTCTAG
TTGTGGTTTGTCCAAACTCATCAATGTATCTTATCATGTCTGGCTCTAGCTATCCCGCCCCTAACTCCGC
CCATCCCGCCCCTAACTCCGCCCAGTTCCGCCCATTCTCCGCCCCATGGCTGACTAATTTTTTTTATTTA
TGCAGAGGCCGAGGCCGCCTCGGCCTCTGAGCTATTCCAGAAGTAGTGAGGAGGCTTTTTTGGAGGCCTA
GGGACGTACCCAATTCGCCCTATAGTGAGTCGTATTACGCGCGCTCACTGGCCGTCGTTTTACAACGTCG
TGACTGGGAAAACCCTGGCGTTACCCAACTTAATCGCCTTGCAGCACATCCCCCTTTCGCCAGCTGGCGT
AATAGCGAAGAGGCCCGCACCGATCGCCCTTCCCAACAGTTGCGCAGCCTGAATGGCGAATGGG
[124 nt withheld, positions 8605-8728]
C
[91 nt withheld, positions 8730-8820]
A
[49 nt withheld, positions 8822-8870]
CCTTTGACGTTGGAGTCCACGTTCTTT
[37 nt withheld, positions 8898-8934]
ACCCTATCTCGGTCTATTCTTTTGATTTATAAGGGATTTTGCCGATTTCGGCCTATTGGTTAAAAAATGA
GCTGATTTAACAAAAATTTAACGCGAATTTTAACAAAATATTAACGCTTACAATTTAGGTGGCACTTTTC
GGGGAAATGTGCGCGGAACCCCTATTTGTTTATTTTTCTAAATACATTCAAATATGTATCCGCTCATGAG
ACAATAACCCTGATAAATGCTTCAATAATATTGAAAAAGGAAGAGTATGAGTATTCAACATTTCCGTGTC
GCCCTTATTCCCTTTTTTGCGGCATTTTGCCTTCCTGTTTTTGCTCACCCAGAAACGCTGGTGAAAGTAA
AAGATGCTGAAGATCAGTTGGGTGCACGAGTGGGTTACATCGAACTGGATCTCAACAGCGGTAAGATCCT
TGAGAGTTTTCGCCCCGAAGAACGTTTTCCAATGATGAGCACTTTTAAAGTTCTGCTATGTGGCGCGGTA
TTATCCCGTATTGACGCCGGGCAAGAGCAACTCGGTCGCCGCATACACTATTCTCAGAATGACTTGGTTG
AGTACTCACCAGTCACAGAAAAGCATCTTACGGATGGCATGACAGTAAGAGAATTATGCAGTGCTGCCAT
AACCATGAGTGATAACACTGCGGCCAACTTACTTCTGACAACGATCGGAGGACCGAAGGAGCTAACCGCT
TTTTTGCACAACATGGGGGATCATGTAACTCGCCTTGATCGTTGGGAACCGGAGCTGAATGAAGCCATAC
CAAACGACGAGCGTGACACCACGATGCCTGTAGCAATGGCAACAACGTTGCGCAAACTATTAACTGGCGA
ACTACTTACTCTAGCTTCCCGGCAACAATTAATAGACTGGATGGAGGCGGATAAAGTTGCAGGACCACTT
CTGCGCTCGGCCCTTCCGGCTGGCTGGTTTATTGCTGATAAATCTGGAGCCGGTGAGCGTGGGTCTCGCG
GTATCATTGCAGCACTGGGGCCAGATGGTAAGCCCTCCCGTATCGTAGTTATCTACACGACGGGGAGTCA
GGCAACTATGGATGAACGAAATAGACAGATCGCTGAGATAGGTGCCTCACTGATTAAGCATTGGTAACTG
TCAGACCAAGTTTACTCATATATACTTTAGATTGATTTAAAACTTCATTTTTAATTTAAAAGGATCTAGG
TGAAGATCCTTTTTGATAATCTCATGACCAAAATCCCTTAACGTGAGTTTTCGTTCCACTGAGCGTCAGA
CCCCGTAGAAAAGATCAAAGGATCTTCTTGAGATCCTTTTTTTCTGCGCGTAATCTGCTGCTTGCAAACA
AAAAAACCACCGCTACCAGCGGTGGTTTGTTTGCCGGATCAAGAGCTACCAACTCTTTTTCCGAAGGTAA
CTGGCTTCAGCAGAGCGCAGATACCAAATACTGTTCTTCTAGTGTAGCCGTAGTTAGGCCACCACTTCAA
GAACTCTGTAGCACCGCCTACATACCTCGCTCTGCTAATCCTGTTACCAGTGGCTGCTGCCAGTGGCGAT
AAGTCGTGTCTTACCGGGTTGGACTCAAGACGATAGTTACCGGATAAGGCGCAGCGGTCGGGCTGAACGG
GGGGTTCGTGCACACAGCCCAGCTTGGAGCGAACGACCTACACCGAACTGAGATACCTACAGCGTGAGCT
ATGAGAAAGCGCCACGCTTCCCGAAGGGAGAAAGGCGGACAGGTATCCGGTAAGCGGCAGGGTCGGAACA
GGAGAGCGCACGAGGGAGCTTCCAGGGGGAAACGCCTGGTATCTTTATAGTCCTGTCGGGTTTCGCCACC
TCTGACTTGAGCGTCGATTTTTGTGATGCTCGTCAGGGGGGCGGAGCCTATGGAAAAACGCCAGCAACGC
GGCCTTTTTACGGTTCCTGGCCTTTTGCTGGCCTTTTGCTCACATGTTCTTTCCTGCGTTATCCCCTGAT
TCTGTGGATAACCGTATTACCGCCTTTGAGTGAGCTGATACCGCTCGCCGCAGCCGAACGACCGAGCGCA
GCGAGTCAGTGAGCGAGGAAGCGGAAGAGCGCCCAATACGCAAACCGCCTCTCCCCGCGCGTTGGCCGAT
TCATTAATGCAGCTGGCACGACAGGTTTCCCGACTGGAAAGCGGGCAGTGAGCGCAACGCAATTAATGTG
AGTTAGCTCACTCATTAGGCACCCCAGGCTTTACACTTTATGCTTCCGGCTCGTATGTTGTGTGGAATTG
TGAGCGGATAACAATTTCACACAGGAAACAGCTATGACCATGATTACGCCAAGCGCGCAATTAACCCTCA
CTAAAGGGAACAAAAGCTGGAGCTGCAAGC
